Addgene plasmid #57718: Dendra2-Fibrillarin-11
Purpose: Localization: Nuclear - Nucleolus, Excitation: 490 / 553, Emission: 507 / 573
Depositing lab: Michael Davidson. Depositing organization: Florida State University, Tallahassee.
Backbone
  Vector backbone: Dendra2
  Backbone size w/o insert (bp): 4750
  Vector type: Mammalian Expression
  Selectable markers: Neomycin (select with G418)
Growth in bacteria
  Bacterial resistance: Kanamycin, 50 μg/mL
  Growth temperature: 37°C
  Growth strain: DH5alpha
  Copy number: High Copy
Gene/Insert
  Gene/Insert name: Fibrillarin (alt name: NM_001436.3)
  Species: H. sapiens (human)
  Mutation: R36Q, S66F
  Entrez Gene: FBL (a.k.a. FIB, FLRN, Nop1, RNU3IP1)
  Promoter: CMV
  Tag / fusion protein: Dendra2
  Cloning method: Unknown
  Sequencing primers: 5′ CMV-F; 3′ SV40pA-R
Terms and licenses: Academic/Nonprofit Terms; Industry Terms
Depositor comments: . Excitation = 490 / 553; Emission = 507 / 573
How to cite: Dendra2-Fibrillarin-11 was a gift from Michael Davidson (Addgene plasmid # 57718 ; http://n2t.net/addgene:57718 ; RRID:Addgene_57718)
