[The description below was written by a language model from this plasmid's Addgene catalogue record.]
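Description:
Dendra2-Fibrillarin-11 is a mammalian expression plasmid that produces human fibrillarin (FBL) fused to the photoconvertible fluorescent protein Dendra2. It is built on a Dendra2 backbone of about 4.75 kb (excluding the insert), is maintained as a high-copy plasmid in E. coli under kanamycin selection, and carries a neomycin resistance marker that allows G418 selection of transfected mammalian cells. The record does not name the origin of replication and provides no feature table. The use of an SV40 polyA reverse sequencing primer suggests that an SV40 polyadenylation signal lies downstream of the fusion.

Expression is driven by the CMV promoter, a strong constitutive promoter in most mammalian cell lines. The fibrillarin insert corresponds to the human reference transcript but carries two recorded amino-acid substitutions, R36Q and S66F; the record does not say what effect, if any, they have. Fibrillarin is a nucleolar protein, so the fusion serves as a nucleolar localization marker, as the stated purpose indicates. Dendra2 initially fluoresces green (excitation/emission about 490/507 nm) and can be photoconverted to a red form (about 553/573 nm). A chosen population of labelled protein can therefore be highlighted and followed over time in live cells. The record does not explicitly state which terminus of fibrillarin carries the tag, what the "11" in the name denotes, or how the construct was cloned. Typical applications are live-cell imaging of nucleoli, photoconversion-based tracking of nucleolar protein dynamics, and use as a reference marker for the nucleolar compartment.
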