>Addgene plasmid #57718 | Dendra2-Fibrillarin-11 | depositor partial sequence | sequence record 88872 | insert sequence
GGTTTAGTGAACCGTCAGATCCGCTAGCGCTACCGGTCGCCACCATGAACACCCCGGGAATTAACCTGAT
CAAGGAGGACATGCGCGTGAAGGTGCACATGGAGGGCAACGTGAACGGCCACGCCTTCGTGATCGAGGGC
GAGGGCAAGGGCAAGCCCTACGAGGGCACCCAGACCGCCAACCTGACCGTGAAGGAGGGCGCCCCCCTGC
CCTTCAGCTACGACATCCTGACCACCGCCGTGCACTACGGCAACCGGGTGTTCACCAAGTACCCCGAGGA
CATCCCCGACTACTTCAAGCAGAGCTTCCCCGAGGGCTACAGCTGGGAGCGCACCATGACCTTCGAGGAC
AAGGGCATCTGCACCATCCGCAGCGACATCAGCCTGGAGGGCGACTGCTTCTTCCAGAACGTGCGCTTCA
AGGGCACCAACTTCCCCCCCAACGGCCCCGTGATGCAGAAGAAGACCCTGAAGTGGGAGCCCAGCACCGA
GAAGCTGCACGTGCGCGACGGCCTGCTGGTGGGCAACATCAACATGGCCCTGCTGCTGGAGGGCGGCGGC
CACTACCTGTGCGACTTCAAGACCACCTACAAGGCCAAGAAGGTGGTGCAGCTGCCCGACGCCCACTTCG
TGGACCACCGCATCGAGATCCTGGGCAACGACAGCGACTACAACAAGGTGAAGCTGTACGAGCACGCCGT
GGCCCGCTACAGCCCCCTGCCCAGCCAGGTGTGGTCCGGCGACAGCGGCGTGTACAAGACTCGAGCCATG
AAGCCAGGATTCAGTCCCCGTGGGGGTGGCTTTGGCGGCCGAGGGGGCTTTGGTGACCGTGGTGGTCGTG
GAGGCCGAGGGGGCTTTGGCGGGGGCCGAGGCCAAGGCGGAGGCTTTAGAGGTCGTGGACGAGGAGGAGG
TGGAGGCGGCGGCGGCGGTGGAGGAGGAGGAAGAGGTGGTGGAGGCTTCCATTTTGGTGGCAACCGGGGT
CGTGGTCGGGGAGGAAAAAGAGGAAACCAGTCGGGGAAGAATGTGATGGTGGAGCCGCATCGGCATGAGG
GTGTCTTCATTTGTCGGGGAAAGGAAGATGCACTGGTCACCAAGAACCTGGTCCCTGGGGAATCAGTTTA
TGGAGAGAAGAGAGTCTCGATTTCGGAAGGAGATGACAAAATTGAGTACCGAGCCTGGAACCCCTTCCGC
TCCAAGCTAGCAGCAGCAATCCTGGGTGGTGTGGACCAGATCCACATCAAACCGGGGGCTAAGGTTCTCT
ACCTCGGGGCTGCCTCGGGCACCACGGTCTCCCATGTCTCTGACATCGTTGGTCCGGATGGTCTAGTCTA
TGCAGTCGAGTTCTCCCACCGCTCTGGCCGTGACCTCATTAACTTGGCCAAGAAGAGGACCAACATCATT
CCTGTGATCGAGGATGCTCGACACCCACACAAATACCGCATGCTCATCGCAATGGTGGATGTGATCTTTG
CTGATGTGGCCCAGCCAGACCAGACCCGGATTGTGGCCCTGAATGCCCACACCTTCCTGCGTAATGGAGG
ACACTTTGTGATTTCCATTAAGGCCAACTGCATTGACTCCACAGCCTCAGCCGAGGCCGTGTTTGCCTCC
GAAGTGAAAAAGATGCAACAGGAGAACATGAAGCCGCAGGAGCAGTTGACCCTTGAGCCATATGAAAGAG
ACCATGCCGTGGTCGTGGGAGTGTACAGGCCACCCCCCAAGGTGAAGAACTGAGGATCCACCGGATCTAG
ATAACTGATCATAATCAGCCATACC
