>Addgene plasmid #57718 | Dendra2-Fibrillarin-11 | addgene partial sequence | sequence record 158439 | Dendra2-F 5'-ATGAACACCCCGGGAATTAACCTG-3'
AGGTGCACATGGAGGGCAACGTGAACGGCCACGCCTTCGTGATCGAGGGCGAGGGCAAGGGCAAGCCCTA
CGAGGGCACCCAGACCGCCAACCTGACCGTGAAGGAGGGCGCCCCCCTGCCCTTCAGCTACGACATCCTG
ACCACCGCCGTGCACTACGGCAACCGGGTGTTCACCAAGTACCCCGAGGACATCCCCGACTACTTCAAGC
AGAGCTTCCCCGAGGGCTACAGCTGGGAGCGCACCATGACCTTCGAGGACAAGGGCATCTGCACCATCCG
CAGCGACATCAGCCTGGAGGGCGACTGCTTCTTCCAGAACGTGCGCTTCAAGGGCACCAACTTCCCCCCC
AACGGCCCCGTGATGCAGAAGAAGACCCTGAAGTGGGAGCCCAGCACCGAGAAGCTGCACGTGCGCGACG
GCCTGCTGGTGGGCAACATCAACATGGCCCTGCTGCTGGAGGGCGGCGGCCACTACCTGTGCGACTTCAA
GACCACCTACAAGGCCAAGAAGGTGGTGCAGCTGCCCGACGCCCACTTCGTGGACCACCGCATCGAGATC
CTGGGCAACGACAGCGACTACAACAAGGTGAAGCTGTACGAGCACGCCGTGGCCCGCTACAGCCCCCTGC
CCAGCCAGGTGTGGTCCGGCGACAGCGGCGTGTACAAGACTCGAGCCATGAAGCCAGGATTCAGTCCCCG
TGGGGGTGGCTTTGGCGGCCGAGGGGGCTTTGGTGACCGTGGTGGTCGTGGAGGCCGAGGGGGCTTTGGC
GGGGGCCGAGGCCAAGGCGGAGGCTTTAGAGGTCGTGGAC
